>Addgene plasmid #77516 | TRIM27 gRNA (BRDN0001145893) | addgene full sequence | sequence record 187914 | Addgene Assembled Sequence
CCCGGGTGCAAAGATGGATAAAGTTTTAAACAGAGAGGAATCTTTGCAGCTAATGGACCTTCTAGGTCTT
GAAAGGAGTGGGAATTGGCTCCGGTGCCCGTCAGTGGGCAGAGCGCACATCGCCCACAGTCCCCGAGAAG
TTGGGGGGAGGGGTCGGCAATTGATCCGGTGCCTAGAGAAGGTGGCGCGGGGTAAACTGGGAAAGTGATG
TCGTGTACTGGCTCCGCCTTTTTCCCGAGGGTGGGGGAGAACCGTATATAAGTGCAGTAGTCGCCGTGAA
CGTTCTTTTTCGCAACGGGTTTGCCGCCAGAACACAGGTAAGTGCCGTGTGTGGTTCCCGCGGGCCTGGC
CTCTTTACGGGTTATGGCCCTTGCGTGCCTTGAATTACTTCCACCTGGCTGCAGTACGTGATTCTTGATC
CCGAGCTTCGGGTTGGAAGTGGGTGGGAGAGTTCGAGGCCTTGCGCTTAAGGAGCCCCTTCGCCTCGTGC
TTGAGTTGAGGCCTGGCCTGGGCGCTGGGGCCGCCGCGTGCGAATCTGGTGGCACCTTCGCGCCTGTCTC
GCTGCTTTCGATAAGTCTCTAGCCATTTAAAATTTTTGATGACCTGCTGCGACGCTTTTTTTCTGGCAAG
ATAGTCTTGTAAATGCGGGCCAAGATCTGCACACTGGTATTTCGGTTTTTGGGGCCGCGGGCGGCGACGG
GGCCCGTGCGTCCCAGCGCACATGTTCGGCGAGGCGGGGCCTGCGAGCGCGGCCACCGAGAATCGGACGG
GGGTAGTCTCAAGCTGGCCGGCCTGCTCTGGTGCCTGGCCTCGCGCCGCCGTGTATCGCCCCGCCCTGGG
CGGCAAGGCTGGCCCGGTCGGCACCAGTTGCGTGAGCGGAAAGATGGCCGCTTCCCGGCCCTGCTGCAGG
GAGCTCAAAATGGAGGACGCGGCGCTCGGGAGAGCGGGCGGGTGAGTCACCCACACAAAGGAAAAGGGCC
TTTCCGTCCTCAGCCGTCGCTTCATGTGACTCCACGGAGTACCGGGCGCCGTCCAGGCACCTCGATTAGT
TCTCGAGCTTTTGGAGTACGTCGTCTTTAGGTTGGGGGGAGGGGTTTTATGCGATGGAGTTTCCCCACAC
TGAGTGGGTGGAGACTGAAGTTAGGCCAGCTTGGCACTTGATGTAATTCTCCTTGGAATTTGCCCTTTTT
GAGTTTGGATCTTGGTTCATTCTCAAGCCTCAGACAGTGGTTCAAAGTTTTTTTCTTCCATTTCAGGTGT
CGTGACGTACGGCCACCATGACCGAGTACAAGCCCACGGTGCGCCTCGCCACCCGCGACGACGTCCCCAG
GGCCGTACGCACCCTCGCCGCCGCGTTCGCCGACTACCCCGCCACGCGCCACACCGTCGATCCGGACCGC
CACATCGAGCGGGTCACCGAGCTGCAAGAACTCTTCCTCACGCGCGTCGGGCTCGACATCGGCAAGGTGT
GGGTCGCGGACGACGGCGCCGCCGTGGCGGTCTGGACCACGCCGGAGAGCGTCGAAGCGGGGGCGGTGTT
CGCCGAGATCGGCCCGCGCATGGCCGAGTTGAGCGGTTCCCGGCTGGCCGCGCAGCAACAGATGGAAGGC
CTCCTGGCGCCGCACCGGCCCAAGGAGCCCGCGTGGTTCCTGGCCACCGTCGGAGTCTCGCCCGACCACC
AGGGCAAGGGTCTGGGCAGCGCCGTCGTGCTCCCCGGAGTGGAGGCGGCCGAGCGCGCCGGGGTGCCCGC
CTTCCTGGAGACCTCCGCGCCCCGCAACCTCCCCTTCTACGAGCGGCTCGGCTTCACCGTCACCGCCGAC
GTCGAGGTGCCCGAAGGACCGCGCACCTGGTGCATGACCCGCAAGCCCGGTGCCTGAACGCGTTAAGTCG
ACAATCAACCTCTGGATTACAAAATTTGTGAAAGATTGACTGGTATTCTTAACTATGTTGCTCCTTTTAC
GCTATGTGGATACGCTGCTTTAATGCCTTTGTATCATGCTATTGCTTCCCGTATGGCTTTCATTTTCTCC
TCCTTGTATAAATCCTGGTTGCTGTCTCTTTATGAGGAGTTGTGGCCCGTTGTCAGGCAACGTGGCGTGG
TGTGCACTGTGTTTGCTGACGCAACCCCCACTGGTTGGGGCATTGCCACCACCTGTCAGCTCCTTTCCGG
GACTTTCGCTTTCCCCCTCCCTATTGCCACGGCGGAACTCATCGCCGCCTGCCTTGCCCGCTGCTGGACA
GGGGCTCGGCTGTTGGGCACTGACAATTCCGTGGTGTTGTCGGGGAAATCATCGTCCTTTCCTTGGCTGC
TCGCCTGTGTTGCCACCTGGATTCTGCGCGGGACGTCCTTCTGCTACGTCCCTTCGGCCCTCAATCCAGC
GGACCTTCCTTCCCGCGGCCTGCTGCCGGCTCTGCGGCCTCTTCCGCGTCTTCGCCTTCGCCCTCAGACG
AGTCGGATCTCCCTTTGGGCCGCCTCCCCGCGTCGACTTTAAGACCAATGACTTACAAGGCAGCTGTAGA
TCTTAGCCACTTTTTAAAAGAAAAGGGGGGACTGGAAGGGCTAATTCACTCCCAACGAAGACAAGATCTG
CTTTTTGCTTGTACTGGGTCTCTCTGGTTAGACCAGATCTGAGCCTGGGAGCTCTCTGGCTAACTAGGGA
ACCCACTGCTTAAGCCTCAATAAAGCTTGCCTTGAGTGCTTCAAGTAGTGTGTGCCCGTCTGTTGTGTGA
CTCTGGTAACTAGAGATCCCTCAGACCCTTTTAGTCAGTGTGGAAAATCTCTAGCAGTACGTATAGTAGT
TCATGTCATCTTATTATTCAGTATTTATAACTTGCAAAGAAATGAATATCAGAGAGTGAGAGGAACTTGT
TTATTGCAGCTTATAATGGTTACAAATAAAGCAATAGCATCACAAATTTCACAAATAAAGCATTTTTTTC
ACTGCATTCTAGTTGTGGTTTGTCCAAACTCATCAATGTATCTTATCATGTCTGGCTCTAGCTATCCCGC
CCCTAACTCCGCCCATCCCGCCCCTAACTCCGCCCAGTTCCGCCCATTCTCCGCCCCATGGCTGACTAAT
TTTTTTTATTTATGCAGAGGCCGAGGCCGCCTCGGCCTCTGAGCTATTCCAGAAGTAGTGAGGAGGCTTT
TTTGGAGGCCTAGGGACGTACCCAATTCGCCCTATAGTGAGTCGTATTACGCGCGCTCACTGGCCGTCGT
TTTACAACGTCGTGACTGGGAAAACCCTGGCGTTACCCAACTTAATCGCCTTGCAGCACATCCCCCTTTC
GCCAGCTGGCGTAATAGCGAAGAGGCCCGCACCGATCGCCCTTCCCAACAGTTGCGCAGCCTGAATGGCG
AATGGG
[124 nt withheld, positions 3367-3490]
C
[91 nt withheld, positions 3492-3582]
A
[49 nt withheld, positions 3584-3632]
CCTTTGACGTTGGAGTCCACGTTCTTT
[37 nt withheld, positions 3660-3696]
ACCCTATCTCGGTCTATTCTTTTGATTTATAAGGGATTTTGCCGATTTCGGCCTATTGGTTAAAAAATGA
GCTGATTTAACAAAAATTTAACGCGAATTTTAACAAAATATTAACGCTTACAATTTAGGTGGCACTTTTC
GGGGAAATGTGCGCGGAACCCCTATTTGTTTATTTTTCTAAATACATTCAAATATGTATCCGCTCATGAG
ACAATAACCCTGATAAATGCTTCAATAATATTGAAAAAGGAAGAGTATGAGTATTCAACATTTCCGTGTC
GCCCTTATTCCCTTTTTTGCGGCATTTTGCCTTCCTGTTTTTGCTCACCCAGAAACGCTGGTGAAAGTAA
AAGATGCTGAAGATCAGTTGGGTGCACGAGTGGGTTACATCGAACTGGATCTCAACAGCGGTAAGATCCT
TGAGAGTTTTCGCCCCGAAGAACGTTTTCCAATGATGAGCACTTTTAAAGTTCTGCTATGTGGCGCGGTA
TTATCCCGTATTGACGCCGGGCAAGAGCAACTCGGTCGCCGCATACACTATTCTCAGAATGACTTGGTTG
AGTACTCACCAGTCACAGAAAAGCATCTTACGGATGGCATGACAGTAAGAGAATTATGCAGTGCTGCCAT
AACCATGAGTGATAACACTGCGGCCAACTTACTTCTGACAACGATCGGAGGACCGAAGGAGCTAACCGCT
TTTTTGCACAACATGGGGGATCATGTAACTCGCCTTGATCGTTGGGAACCGGAGCTGAATGAAGCCATAC
CAAACGACGAGCGTGACACCACGATGCCTGTAGCAATGGCAACAACGTTGCGCAAACTATTAACTGGCGA
ACTACTTACTCTAGCTTCCCGGCAACAATTAATAGACTGGATGGAGGCGGATAAAGTTGCAGGACCACTT
CTGCGCTCGGCCCTTCCGGCTGGCTGGTTTATTGCTGATAAATCTGGAGCCGGTGAGCGTGGGTCTCGCG
GTATCATTGCAGCACTGGGGCCAGATGGTAAGCCCTCCCGTATCGTAGTTATCTACACGACGGGGAGTCA
GGCAACTATGGATGAACGAAATAGACAGATCGCTGAGATAGGTGCCTCACTGATTAAGCATTGGTAACTG
TCAGACCAAGTTTACTCATATATACTTTAGATTGATTTAAAACTTCATTTTTAATTTAAAAGGATCTAGG
TGAAGATCCTTTTTGATAATCTCATGACCAAAATCCCTTAACGTGAGTTTTCGTTCCACTGAGCGTCAGA
CCCCGTAGAAAAGATCAAAGGATCTTCTTGAGATCCTTTTTTTCTGCGCGTAATCTGCTGCTTGCAAACA
AAAAAACCACCGCTACCAGCGGTGGTTTGTTTGCCGGATCAAGAGCTACCAACTCTTTTTCCGAAGGTAA
CTGGCTTCAGCAGAGCGCAGATACCAAATACTGTTCTTCTAGTGTAGCCGTAGTTAGGCCACCACTTCAA
GAACTCTGTAGCACCGCCTACATACCTCGCTCTGCTAATCCTGTTACCAGTGGCTGCTGCCAGTGGCGAT
AAGTCGTGTCTTACCGGGTTGGACTCAAGACGATAGTTACCGGATAAGGCGCAGCGGTCGGGCTGAACGG
GGGGTTCGTGCACACAGCCCAGCTTGGAGCGAACGACCTACACCGAACTGAGATACCTACAGCGTGAGCT
ATGAGAAAGCGCCACGCTTCCCGAAGGGAGAAAGGCGGACAGGTATCCGGTAAGCGGCAGGGTCGGAACA
GGAGAGCGCACGAGGGAGCTTCCAGGGGGAAACGCCTGGTATCTTTATAGTCCTGTCGGGTTTCGCCACC
TCTGACTTGAGCGTCGATTTTTGTGATGCTCGTCAGGGGGGCGGAGCCTATGGAAAAACGCCAGCAACGC
GGCCTTTTTACGGTTCCTGGCCTTTTGCTGGCCTTTTGCTCACATGTTCTTTCCTGCGTTATCCCCTGAT
TCTGTGGATAACCGTATTACCGCCTTTGAGTGAGCTGATACCGCTCGCCGCAGCCGAACGACCGAGCGCA
GCGAGTCAGTGAGCGAGGAAGCGGAAGAGCGCCCAATACGCAAACCGCCTCTCCCCGCGCGTTGGCCGAT
TCATTAATGCAGCTGGCACGACAGGTTTCCCGACTGGAAAGCGGGCAGTGAGCGCAACGCAATTAATGTG
AGTTAGCTCACTCATTAGGCACCCCAGGCTTTACACTTTATGCTTCCGGCTCGTATGTTGTGTGGAATTG
TGAGCGGATAACAATTTCACACAGGAAACAGCTATGACCATGATTACGCCAAGCGCGCAATTAACCCTCA
CTAAAGGGAACAAAAGCTGGAGCTGCAAGCTTAATGTAGTCTTATGCAATACTCTTGTAGTCTTGCAACA
TGGTAACGATGAGTTAGCAACATGCCTTACAAGGAGAGAAAAAGCACCGTGCATGCCGATTGGTGGAAGT
AAGGTGGTACGATCGTGCCTTATTAGGAAGGCAACAGACGGGTCTGACATGGATTGGACGAACCACTGAA
TTGCCGCATTGCAGAGATATTGTATTTAAGTGCCTAGCTCGATACATAAACGGGTCTCTCTGGTTAGACC
AGATCTGAGCCTGGGAGCTCTCTGGCTAACTAGGGAACCCACTGCTTAAGCCTCAATAAAGCTTGCCTTG
AGTGCTTCAAGTAGTGTGTGCCCGTCTGTTGTGTGACTCTGGTAACTAGAGATCCCTCAGACCCTTTTAG
TCAGTGTGGAAAATCTCTAGCAGTGGCGCCCGAACAGGGACTTGAAAGCGAAAGGGAAACCAGAGGAGCT
CTCTCGACGCAGGACTCGGCTTGCTGAAGCGCGCACGGCAAGAGGCGAGGGGCGGCGACTGGTGAGTACG
CCAAAAATTTTGACTAGCGGAGGCTAGAAGGAGAGAGATGGGTGCGAGAGCGTCAGTATTAAGCGGGGGA
GAATTAGATCGCGATGGGAAAAAATTCGGTTAAGGCCAGGGGGAAAGAAAAAATATAAATTAAAACATAT
AGTATGGGCAAGCAGGGAGCTAGAACGATTCGCAGTTAATCCTGGCCTGTTAGAAACATCAGAAGGCTGT
AGACAAATACTGGGACAGCTACAACCATCCCTTCAGACAGGATCAGAAGAACTTAGATCATTATATAATA
CAGTAGCAACCCTCTATTGTGTGCATCAAAGGATAGAGATAAAAGACACCAAGGAAGCTTTAGACAAGAT
AGAGGAAGAGCAAAACAAAAGTAAGACCACCGCACAGCAAGCGGCCGCTGATCTTCAGACCTGGAGGAGG
AGATATGAGGGACAATTGGAGAAGTGAATTATATAAATATAAAGTAGTAAAAATTGAACCATTAGGAGTA
GCACCCACCAAGGCAAAGAGAAGAGTGGTGCAGAGAGAAAAAAGAGCAGTGGGAATAGGAGCTTTGTTCC
TTGGGTTCTTGGGAGCAGCAGGAAGCACTATGGGCGCAGCGTCAATGACGCTGACGGTACAGGCCAGACA
ATTATTGTCTGGTATAGTGCAGCAGCAGAACAATTTGCTGAGGGCTATTGAGGCGCAACAGCATCTGTTG
CAACTCACAGTCTGGGGCATCAAGCAGCTCCAGGCAAGAATCCTGGCTGTGGAAAGATACCTAAAGGATC
AACAGCTCCTGGGGATTTGGGGTTGCTCTGGAAAACTCATTTGCACCACTGCTGTGCCTTGGAATGCTAG
TTGGAGTAATAAATCTCTGGAACAGATTTGGAATCACACGACCTGGATGGAGTGGGACAGAGAAATTAAC
AATTACACAAGCTTAATACACTCCTTAATTGAAGAATCGCAAAACCAGCAAGAAAAGAATGAACAAGAAT
TATTGGAATTAGATAAATGGGCAAGTTTGTGGAATTGGTTTAACATAACAAATTGGCTGTGGTATATAAA
ATTATTCATAATGATAGTAGGAGGCTTGGTAGGTTTAAGAATAGTTTTTGCTGTACTTTCTATAGTGAAT
AGAGTTAGGCAGGGATATTCACCATTATCGTTTCAGACCCACCTCCCAACCCCGAGGGGACCCAGAGAGG
GCCTATTTCCCATGATTCCTTCATATTTGCATATACGATACAAGGCTGTTAGAGAGATAATTAGAATTAA
TTTGACTGTAAACACAAAGATATTAGTACAAAATACGTGACGTAGAAAGTAATAATTTCTTGGGTAGTTT
GCAGTTTTAAAATTATGTTTTAAAATGGACTATCATATGCTTACCGTAACTTGAAAGTATTTCGATTTCT
TGGCTTTATATATCTTGTGGAAAGGACGAAACACCGGAGCCCATGATGCTCGACTGGTTTTAGAGCTAGA
AATAGCAAGTTAAAATAAGGCTAGTCCGTTATCAACTTGAAAAAGTGGCACCGAGTCGGTGCTTTTTTAA
GCTTGGCGTAACTAGATCTTGAGACAAATGGCAGTATTCATCCACAATTTTAAAAGAAAAGGGGGGATTG
GGGGGTACAGTGCAGGGGAAAGAATAGTAGACATAATAGCAACAGACATACAAACTAAAGAATTACAAAA
ACAAATTACAAAAATTCAAAATTTTCGGGTTTATTACAGGGACAGCAGAGATCCACTTTGGCGCCGGCTC
GAGGGGG
Features (pLannotate 1.2.2; 29 found; start..end, strand, type, name):
     14..80      +  CDS            small t antigen (fragment): SV40 (simian virus 40) small t antigen
    106..317     +  promoter       EF-1α core promoter: core promoter for human elongation factor EF-1α
    318..1256    +  intron         EF-1α intron A: intron upstream of the start codon of human EF-1α
   1278..1877    +  CDS            PuroR (fragment): puromycin N-acetyltransferase; pac from Streptomyces; confers resistance to puromycin
   1893..2481    +  misc_feature   WPRE: woodchuck hepatitis virus posttranscriptional regulatory element
   2532..2551    +  misc_feature   cPPT/CTS (fragment): central polypurine tract and central termination sequence of HIV-1
   2553..2786    +  LTR            3' LTR (ΔU3): self-inactivating 3' long terminal repeat (LTR) from HIV-1
   2864..2985    +  polyA_signal   SV40 poly(A) signal: SV40 polyadenylation signal
   3025..3160    +  rep_origin     SV40 ori: SV40 origin of replication
   3181..3199    -  promoter       T7 promoter: promoter for bacteriophage T7 RNA polymerase
   3207..3362    +  CDS            lacZα (fragment): LacZα fragment of β-galactosidase; lacZ fragment
   3367..3795    +  rep_origin     f1 ori (sequence partly withheld): f1 bacteriophage origin of replication; arrow indicates direction of (+) strand synthesis
   3848..3952    +  promoter       AmpR promoter: bla
   3953..4813    +  CDS            AmpR: β-lactamase; bla; confers resistance to ampicillin, carbenicillin, and related antibiotics
   4984..5572    +  rep_origin     ori: high-copy-number ColE1/pMB1/pBR322/pUC origin of replication
   5755..5847    +  CDS            lacI (fragment): lac repressor; lacI; The lac repressor binds to the lac operator to inhibit transcription in E. coli. This inhibition can be relieved by adding lactose or isopropyl-β-D-thiogalactopyranoside (IPTG).
   5860..5881    +  protein_bind   CAP binding site: CAP binding activates transcription in the presence of cAMP. E. coli catabolite activator protein
   5896..5926    +  promoter       lac promoter: promoter for the E. coli lac operon
   5934..5950    +  protein_bind   lac operator: The lac repressor binds to the lac operator to inhibit transcription in E. coli. This inhibition can be relieved by adding lactose or isopropyl-β-D-thiogalactopyranoside (IPTG). lac repressor encoded by lacI
   5995..6013    +  promoter       T3 promoter: promoter for bacteriophage T3 RNA polymerase
   6041..6267    +  promoter       RSV promoter: Rous sarcoma virus enhancer/promoter
   6268..6448    +  LTR            5' LTR (truncated): truncated 5' long terminal repeat (LTR) from HIV-1
   6495..6620    +  misc_feature   HIV-1 Ψ: packaging signal of human immunodeficiency virus type 1
   6604..6967    +  CDS            HIV-1 gag (fragment): gag protein from human immunodeficiency virus 1; gag
   7113..7346    +  misc_feature   RRE: The Rev response element (RRE) of HIV-1 allows for Rev-dependent mRNA export from the nucleus to the cytoplasm.
   7723..7749    +  CDS            Rev (fragment): human immunodeficiency virus 1 (HIV-1) Rev protein; rev; enhances nuclear export of unspliced and incompletely spliced viral mRNAs
   7753..7993    +  promoter       U6 promoter: RNA polymerase III promoter for human U6 snRNA
   8023..8098    +  misc_RNA       gRNA scaffold: guide RNA scaffold for the Streptococcus pyogenes CRISPR/Cas9 system
   8154..8271    +  misc_feature   cPPT/CTS: central polypurine tract and central termination sequence of HIV-1
