[The description below was written by a language model from this plasmid's Addgene catalogue record and pLannotate feature annotations shown in this document.]
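Description:
TRIM27 gRNA (BRDN0001145893) is a third-generation lentiviral CRISPR guide plasmid built on the lentiGuide-Puro backbone and designed to target human TRIM27 (also known as RFP or RNF76), with the guide designed against the reference transcript NM_006510.4. It belongs to a human kinome gRNA collection. In bacteria it is maintained as a high-copy plasmid through a ColE1/pUC-type origin and selected with ampicillin via the β-lactamase gene. The backbone also carries an f1 origin, an SV40 origin and remnants of lac and phage promoter elements that are not part of the payload.

The transfer cassette is framed by an RSV promoter fused to a truncated HIV-1 5' LTR, which makes genomic RNA production Tat-independent, and a self-inactivating ΔU3 3' LTR followed by an SV40 polyadenylation signal. Between them lie the Ψ packaging signal with a partial gag sequence, the Rev response element for nuclear export of the viral RNA, and a cPPT/CTS that aids nuclear import of the reverse-transcribed genome. The human U6 RNA polymerase III promoter drives the TRIM27-specific spacer joined to the Streptococcus pyogenes guide RNA scaffold. A separate EF-1α core promoter with its first intron expresses puromycin N-acetyltransferase, and a WPRE downstream enhances transcript expression, allowing puromycin selection of transduced mammalian cells.

The plasmid does not encode Cas9, so it is meant to be used alongside a separate Cas9 lentiviral vector or in cells already expressing Cas9. In that setting it directs Cas9-mediated targeting of TRIM27 in human cells.
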