Addgene plasmid #77516: TRIM27 gRNA (BRDN0001145893)
Purpose: 3rd generation lentiviral gRNA plasmid targeting human TRIM27
Depositing lab: John Doench & David Root. Depositing organization: Broad Institute. Publication: Optimized sgRNA design to maximize activity and minimize off-target effects of CRISPR-Cas9. Doench JG, Fusi N, Sullender M, Hegde M, Vaimberg EW, Donovan KF, Smith I, Tothova Z, Wilen C, Orchard R, Virgin HW, Listgarten J, Root DE. Nat Biotechnol. 2016 Jan 18. doi: 10.1038/nbt.3437. PubMed 26780180.
Backbone
  Vector backbone: lentiGuide-Puro
  Backbone manufacturer: Zhang Lab (Addgene plasmid # 52963)
  Vector type: Mammalian Expression, Lentiviral, CRISPR
  Selectable markers: Puromycin
Growth in bacteria
  Bacterial resistance: Ampicillin, 100 μg/mL
  Growth temperature: 37°C
  Growth strain: DH5alpha
  Copy number: High Copy
Gene/Insert
  Gene/Insert name: TRIM27 (alt names: TRIM27; NM_006510.4)
  gRNA/shRNA sequence: GAGCCCATGATGCTCGACTG
  Species: H. sapiens (human)
  Entrez Gene: TRIM27 (a.k.a. RFP, RNF76)
  Promoter: hU6
  Cloning method: Unknown
  Sequencing primers: 5′ U6-F; 3′ pS2-R
Terms and licenses: Academic/Nonprofit Terms; Industry Terms: Not Available to Industry
Depositor comments: The gRNA was designed to target the following Genbank reference sequence(s): NM_006510.4. Note that this plasmid does NOT contain Cas9. It should be used in conjunction with lentiCas9-Blast (Addgene #52962) or otherwise with cell lines already expressing Cas9. Browse the full kinome gRNA library at http://www.addgene.org/pooled-library/broadgpp-human-kinome/ or visit http://www.broadinstitute.org/rnai/public/ for detailed protocols and information.
How to cite: TRIM27 gRNA (BRDN0001145893) was a gift from John Doench & David Root (Addgene plasmid # 77516 ; http://n2t.net/addgene:77516 ; RRID:Addgene_77516)
