>Addgene plasmid #77516 | TRIM27 gRNA (BRDN0001145893) | depositor partial sequence | sequence record 144976 | Target Sequence
GAGCCCATGATGCTCGACTG
