>Addgene plasmid #77516 | TRIM27 gRNA (BRDN0001145893) | addgene partial sequence | sequence record 187913 | hU6-F
GTAGAAAGTAATAATTTCTTGGGTAGTTTGCAGTTTTAAAATTATGTTTTAAAATGGACTATCATATGCT
TACCGTAACTTGAAAGTATTTCGATTTCTTGGCTTTATATATCTTGTGGAAAGGACGAAACACCGGAGCC
CATGATGCTCGACTGGTTTTAGAGCTAGAAATAGCAAGTTAAAATAAGGCTAGTCCGTTATCAACTTGAA
AAAGTGGCACCGAGTCGGTGCTTTTTTAAGCTTGGCGTAACTAGATCTTGAGACAAATGGCAGTATTCAT
CCACAATTTTAAAAGAAAAGGGGGGATTGGGGGGTACAGTGCAGGGGAAAGAATAGTAGACATAATAGCA
ACAGACATACAAACTAAAGAATTACAAAAACAAATTACAAAAATTCAAAATTTTCGGGTTTATTACAGGG
ACAGCAGAGATCCACTTTGGCGCCGGCTCGAGGGGGCCCGGGTGCAAAGATGGATAAAGTTTTAAACAGA
GAGGAATCTTTGCAGCTAATGGACCTTCTAGGTCTTGAAAGGAGTGGGAATTGGCTCCGGTGCCCGTCAG
TGGGCAGAGC
